Addgene plasmid #190028: pINDUCER20_3xFlag
Purpose: (Empty Backbone) Doxycycline-inducible lentiviral vector for expression of ORF with C-terminal 3xFlag
Depositing lab: Andrew Tutt. Depositing organization: King's College London.
Backbone
  Vector backbone: pINDUCER20
  Backbone manufacturer: Stephen Elledge (Addgene #44012)
  Backbone size (bp): 11874
  Modifications to backbone: XhoI flanking cassette containing in frame 3xFlag tag sequence inserted at vector digested XhoI site upon linearisation, directionality post-ligation confirmed by clonal sequencing
  Vector type: Mammalian Expression, Lentiviral
  Selectable markers: Neomycin (select with G418)
Growth in bacteria
  Bacterial resistance: Chloramphenicol and Ampicillin, 25 & 100 μg/mL
  Growth temperature: 30°C
  Growth strain: ccdB Survival
  Copy number: Unknown
Gene/Insert
  Gene/Insert name: None
  Cloning method: Restriction Enzyme; 5′ cloning site XhoI (not destroyed); 3′ cloning site unknown (unknown if destroyed)
  Sequencing primers: 5′ LNCX
Terms and licenses: Academic/Nonprofit Terms; Industry Terms: Not Available to Industry
Depositor comments: C terminal 3x Flag on backbone
How to cite: pINDUCER20_3xFlag was a gift from Andrew Tutt (Addgene plasmid # 190028 ; http://n2t.net/addgene:190028 ; RRID:Addgene_190028)
