[The description below was written by a language model from this plasmid's Addgene catalogue record and pLannotate feature annotations shown in this document.]
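Description:
pINDUCER20_3xFlag is an empty, Gateway-compatible lentiviral destination vector for doxycycline-inducible expression of an open reading frame fused to a C-terminal 3xFLAG epitope in mammalian cells. It derives from pINDUCER20, modified by inserting an XhoI-flanked cassette carrying an in-frame 3xFLAG sequence at the backbone's XhoI site; the feature table places the tag immediately downstream of attR2. In bacteria the plasmid replicates from a high-copy ColE1/pUC-type origin and carries ampicillin resistance on the backbone. The Gateway cassette between attR1 and attR2 contributes chloramphenicol resistance and the ccdB toxin gene, which is why the unrecombined vector is propagated in a ccdB-tolerant strain under dual selection.

The lentiviral portion is HIV-1 based, with a truncated 5' LTR, Ψ packaging signal, RRE, cPPT/CTS, WPRE and a self-inactivating ΔU3 3' LTR. This allows packaging into replication-incompetent particles and stable integration into target cells. Upstream of the Gateway cassette sits a tetracycline response element with seven tetO copies joined to a minimal CMV promoter. An LR reaction replaces the CmR/ccdB cassette with the ORF of interest, which presumably must lack a stop codon and stay in frame across the recombined att site to read into the 3xFLAG tag. A second, constitutive unit uses the human UbC promoter to drive rtTA3, followed by an EMCV IRES and the neomycin resistance gene. Transduced cells can therefore be selected with G418 and already carry the transactivator, which switches on the TRE promoter when doxycycline is added. This single-vector arrangement suits the generation of stable cell lines with inducible expression of FLAG-tagged proteins for detection or affinity purification.
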