Features (pLannotate 1.2.2; 39 found; start..end, strand, type, name):
    377..634     +  LTR            5' LTR (truncated): truncated 5' long terminal repeat (LTR) from HIV-1
    681..806     +  misc_feature   HIV-1 Ψ: packaging signal of human immunodeficiency virus type 1
    790..1128    +  CDS            HIV-1 gag (fragment): gag protein from human immunodeficiency virus 1; gag
   1303..1536    +  misc_feature   RRE: The Rev response element (RRE) of HIV-1 allows for Rev-dependent mRNA export from the nucleus to the cytoplasm.
   1913..2013    +  CDS            Rev (fragment): human immunodeficiency virus 1 (HIV-1) Rev protein; rev; enhances nuclear export of unspliced and incompletely spliced viral mRNAs
   2058..2175    +  misc_feature   cPPT/CTS: central polypurine tract and central termination sequence of HIV-1
   2230..2500    +  protein_bind   tetracycline response element: contains seven copies of the tetracycline operator tetO tetracycline repressor TetR
   2511..2528    +  misc_feature   MCS (fragment): pUC18/19 multiple cloning site
   2533..2571    +  promoter       minimal CMV promoter: human cytomegalovirus (CMV) immediate early promoter
   2701..2825    +  protein_bind   attR1: mutant version of attR; recombination site for the Gateway® LR reaction LR Clonase™
   2850..2880    +  promoter       lac UV5 promoter: E. coli lac promoter with an "up" mutation
   2904..2933    +  promoter       cat promoter (fragment): promoter of the E. coli cat gene encoding chloramphenicol acetyltransferase
   2934..3593    +  CDS            CmR: chloramphenicol acetyltransferase; cat; confers resistance to chloramphenicol
   3772..3930    +  CDS            ccdA (fragment): CCDA_ECO57 - Also known as H, letA. Experimental evidence at protein level: Swiss-Prot protein existence level 1. Antitoxin component of a type II toxin-antitoxin (TA) system which inhibits the post-segregational killing (PSK) of plasmid-free cells, also referred to as a plasmid addiction system. Binds to and blocks the activity of CcdB; will also remove bound CcdB protein from the CcdB-GyrA complex by forming a CcdA-CcdB complex, a process termed rejuvenation. Functions as a transcriptional corepressor for the ccdAB operon, repression also requires CcdB (By similarity). From Escherichia coli
   3935..4237    +  CDS            ccdB: CCDB_ECOLI - Also known as G, letB, letD. Experimental evidence at protein level: Swiss-Prot protein existence level 1. Toxic component of a type II toxin-antitoxin (TA) system, functioning in plasmid maintainence. Responsible for the post- segregational killing (PSK) of plasmid-free cells, also referred to as a plasmid addiction system. Half-life of over 2 hours. Cell killing by CcdB is accompanied by filamentation, defects in chromosome and plasmid segregation, defects in cell division, formation of anucleate cells, decreased DNA synthesis and plasmid loss. Interferes with the activity of DN
   4281..4405    -  protein_bind   attR2: mutant version of attR; recombination site for the Gateway® LR reaction LR Clonase™
   4437..4502    +  CDS            3xFLAG: three tandem FLAG® epitope tags, followed by an enterokinase cleavage site
   4594..4629    +  promoter       PGK promoter (fragment): mouse phosphoglycerate kinase 1 promoter
   4647..5858    +  promoter       UbC promoter: human ubiquitin C promoter
   5917..6614    +  CDS            rtTA3 (fragment): reverse tetracycline transactivator 3 activates expression from Tet-responsive promoters in the presence of doxycycline
   6544..6654    +  CDS            VP48: 3 tandem repeats of the minimal activation domain of herpes simplex virus VP16 (Cheng et al., 2013)
   6827..7289    +  misc_feature   IRES: internal ribosome entry site (IRES) of the encephalomyocarditis virus (EMCV)
   7305..8099    +  CDS            NeoR/KanR: aminoglycoside phosphotransferase from Tn5; aph(3')-II (or nptII); confers resistance to neomycin, kanamycin, and G418 (Geneticin®)
   8127..8210    +  CDS            large T antigen (fragment): large T antigen from SV40 (simian virus 40)
   8244..8264    +  misc_feature   MCS (fragment): pBluescript multiple cloning site
   8276..8864    +  misc_feature   WPRE: woodchuck hepatitis virus posttranscriptional regulatory element
   8872..8937    +  CDS            nef (fragment): NEF_HV1Z2 - Experimental evidence at protein level: Swiss-Prot protein existence level 1. Extracellular Nef protein targets CD4(+) T-lymphocytes for apoptosis by interacting with CXCR4 surface receptors. From Human immunodeficiency virus type 1 group M subtype D (isolate Z2/CDC-Z34) (HIV-1).
   8939..9172    +  LTR            3' LTR (ΔU3): self-inactivating 3' long terminal repeat (LTR) from HIV-1
   9377..9481    +  promoter       AmpR promoter: bla
   9482..10342   +  CDS            AmpR: β-lactamase; bla; confers resistance to ampicillin, carbenicillin, and related antibiotics
  10513..11101   +  rep_origin     ori: high-copy-number ColE1/pMB1/pBR322/pUC origin of replication
  11284..11338   +  CDS            lacI (fragment): lac repressor; lacI; The lac repressor binds to the lac operator to inhibit transcription in E. coli. This inhibition can be relieved by adding lactose or isopropyl-β-D-thiogalactopyranoside (IPTG).
  11344..11437   +  rep_origin     SV40 ori (fragment): SV40 origin of replication
  11462..11499   +  CDS            lacI (fragment): lac repressor; lacI; The lac repressor binds to the lac operator to inhibit transcription in E. coli. This inhibition can be relieved by adding lactose or isopropyl-β-D-thiogalactopyranoside (IPTG).
  11512..11533   +  protein_bind   CAP binding site: CAP binding activates transcription in the presence of cAMP. E. coli catabolite activator protein
  11548..11578   +  promoter       lac promoter: promoter for the E. coli lac operon
  11582..11604   +  protein_bind   lac operator (fragment): The lac repressor binds to the lac operator to inhibit transcription in E. coli. This inhibition can be relieved by adding lactose or isopropyl-β-D-thiogalactopyranoside (IPTG). lac repressor encoded by lacI
  11636..11719   +  polyA_signal   SV40 poly(A) signal (fragment): SV40 polyadenylation signal
  11886..329     +  CDS            nef (fragment) (across the origin): NEF_HV1BR - Experimental evidence at protein level: Swiss-Prot protein existence level 1. Extracellular Nef protein targets CD4(+) T-lymphocytes for apoptosis by interacting with CXCR4 surface receptors (PubMed:14990729). From Human immunodeficiency virus type 1 group M subtype B (isolate BRU/LAI) (HIV-1).
>Addgene plasmid #190028 | pINDUCER20_3xFlag | addgene full sequence | sequence record 377387 | Addgene NGS Result
TGGAAGGGCTAATTCACTCCCAAAGAAGACAAGATATCCTTGATCTGTGGATCTACCACACACAAGGCTA
CTTCCCTGATTAGCAGAACTACACACCAGGGCCAGGGGTCAGATATCCACTGACCTTTGGATGGTGCTAC
AAGCTAGTACCAGTTGAGCCAGATAAGGTAGAAGAGGCCAATAAAGGAGAGAACACCAGCTTGTTACACC
CTGTGAGCCTGCATGGGATGGATGACCCGGAGAGAGAAGTGTTAGAGTGGAGGTTTGACAGCCGCCTAGC
ATTTCATCACGTGGCCCGAGAGCTGCATCCGGAGTACTTCAAGAACTGCTGATATCGAGCTTGCTACAAG
GGACTTTCCGCTGGGGACTTTCCAGGGAGGCGTGGCCTGGGCGGGACTGGGGAGTGGCGAGCCCTCAGAT
CCTGCATATAAGCAGCTGCTTTTTGCCTGTACTGGGTCTCTCTGGTTAGACCAGATCTGAGCCTGGGAGC
TCTCTGGCTAACTAGGGAACCCACTGCTTAAGCCTCAATAAAGCTTGCCTTGAGTGCTTCAAGTAGTGTG
TGCCCGTCTGTTGTGTGACTCTGGTAACTAGAGATCCCTCAGACCCTTTTAGTCAGTGTGGAAAATCTCT
AGCAGTGGCGCCCGAACAGGGACTTGAAAGCGAAAGGGAAACCAGAGGAGCTCTCTCGACGCAGGACTCG
GCTTGCTGAAGCGCGCACGGCAAGAGGCGAGGGGCGGCGACTGGTGAGTACGCCAAAAATTTTGACTAGC
GGAGGCTAGAAGGAGAGAGATGGGTGCGAGAGCGTCAGTATTAAGCGGGGGAGAATTAGATCGCGATGGG
AAAAAATTCGGTTAAGGCCAGGGGGAAAGAAAAAATATAAATTAAAACATATAGTATGGGCAAGCAGGGA
GCTAGAACGATTCGCAGTTAATCCTGGCCTGTTAGAAACATCAGAAGGCTGTAGACAAATACTGGGACAG
CTACAACCATCCCTTCAGACAGGATCAGAAGAACTTAGATCATTATATAATACAGTAGCAACCCTCTATT
GTGTGCATCAAAGGATAGAGATAAAAGACACCAAGGAAGCTTTAGACAAGATAGAGGAAGAGCAAAACAA
AAGTAAGACCACCGCACAGCAAGCGGCCGGCCGCTGATCTTCAGACCTGGAGGAGGAGATATGAGGGACA
ATTGGAGAAGTGAATTATATAAATATAAAGTAGTAAAAATTGAACCATTAGGAGTAGCACCCACCAAGGC
AAAGAGAAGAGTGGTGCAGAGAGAAAAAAGAGCAGTGGGAATAGGAGCTTTGTTCCTTGGGTTCTTGGGA
GCAGCAGGAAGCACTATGGGCGCAGCGTCAATGACGCTGACGGTACAGGCCAGACAATTATTGTCTGGTA
TAGTGCAGCAGCAGAACAATTTGCTGAGGGCTATTGAGGCGCAACAGCATCTGTTGCAACTCACAGTCTG
GGGCATCAAGCAGCTCCAGGCAAGAATCCTGGCTGTGGAAAGATACCTAAAGGATCAACAGCTCCTGGGG
ATTTGGGGTTGCTCTGGAAAACTCATTTGCACCACTGCTGTGCCTTGGAATGCTAGTTGGAGTAATAAAT
CTCTGGAACAGATTTGGAATCACACGACCTGGATGGAGTGGGACAGAGAAATTAACAATTACACAAGCTT
AATACACTCCTTAATTGAAGAATCGCAAAACCAGCAAGAAAAGAATGAACAAGAATTATTGGAATTAGAT
AAATGGGCAAGTTTGTGGAATTGGTTTAACATAACAAATTGGCTGTGGTATATAAAATTATTCATAATGA
TAGTAGGAGGCTTGGTAGGTTTAAGAATAGTTTTTGCTGTACTTTCTATAGTGAATAGAGTTAGGCAGGG
ATATTCACCATTATCGTTTCAGACCCACCTCCCAACCCCGAGGGGACCCGACAGGCCCGAAGGAATAGAA
GAAGAAGGTGGAGAGAGAGACAGAGACAGATCCATTCGATTAGTGAACGGATCTCGACGGTATCGCCGAA
TTCACAAATGGCAGTATTCATCCACAATTTTAAAAGAAAAGGGGGGATTGGGGGGTACAGTGCAGGGGAA
AGAATAGTAGACATAATAGCAACAGACATACAAACTAAAGAATTACAAAAACAAATTACAAAAATTCAAA
ATTTTCGGGTTTATTACAGGGACAGCAGAGATCCAGTTTGGACTAGGATCCTTTACCACTCCCTATCAGT
GATAGAGAAAAGTGAAAGTCGAGTTTACCACTCCCTATCAGTGATAGAGAAAAGTGAAAGTCGAGTTTAC
CACTCCCTATCAGTGATAGAGAAAAGTGAAAGTCGAGTTTACCACTCCCTATCAGTGATAGAGAAAAGTG
AAAGTCGAGTTTACCACTCCCTATCAGTGATAGAGAAAAGTGAAAGTCGAGTTTACCACTCCCTATCAGT
GATAGAGAAAAGTGAAAGTCGAGTTTACCACTCCCTATCAGTGATAGAGAAAAGTGAAAGTCGAGCTCGG
TACCCGGGTCGAGGTAGGCGTGTACGGTGGGAGGCCTATATAAGCAGAGCTCGTTTAGTGAACCGTCAGA
TCGCCTGGAGACGCCATCCACGCTGTTTTGACCTCCATAGAAGACACCGGGACCGATCCAGCCTCCGCGG
CCCCGAACTAGTCCAGTGTGGTGGAATTCTGCAGATATCAACAAGTTTGTACAAAAAAGCTGAACGAGAA
ACGTAAAATGATATAAATATCAATATATTAAATTAGATTTTGCATAAAAAACAGACTACATAATACTGTA
AAACACAACATATCCAGTCACTATGGCGGCCGCATTAGGCACCCCAGGCTTTACACTTTATGCTTCCGGC
TCGTATAATGTGTGGATTTTGAGTTAGGATCCGTCGAGATTTTCAGGAGCTAAGGAAGCTAAAATGGAGA
AAAAAATCACTGGATATACCACCGTTGATATATCCCAATGGCATCGTAAAGAACATTTTGAGGCATTTCA
GTCAGTTGCTCAATGTACCTATAACCAGACCGTTCAGCTGGATATTACGGCCTTTTTAAAGACCGTAAAG
AAAAATAAGCACAAGTTTTATCCGGCCTTTATTCACATTCTTGCCCGCCTGATGAATGCTCATCCGGAAT
TCCGTATGGCAATGAAAGACGGTGAGCTGGTGATATGGGATAGTGTTCACCCTTGTTACACCGTTTTCCA
TGAGCAAACTGAAACGTTTTCATCGCTCTGGAGTGAATACCACGACGATTTCCGGCAGTTTCTACACATA
TATTCGCAAGATGTGGCGTGTTACGGTGAAAACCTGGCCTATTTCCCTAAAGGGTTTATTGAGAATATGT
TTTTCGTCTCAGCCAATCCCTGGGTGAGTTTCACCAGTTTTGATTTAAACGTGGCCAATATGGACAACTT
CTTCGCCCCCGTTTTCACCATGGGCAAATATTATACGCAAGGCGACAAGGTGCTGATGCCGCTGGCGATT
CAGGTTCATCATGCCGTTTGTGATGGCTTCCATGTCGGCAGAATGCTTAATGAATTACAACAGTACTGCG
ATGAGTGGCAGGGCGGGGCGTAAAGATCTGGATCCGGCTTACTAAAAGCCAGATAACAGTATGCGTATTT
GCGCGCTGATTTTTGCGGTATAAGAATATATACTGATATGTATACCCGAAGTATGTCAAAAAGAGGTATG
CTATGAAGCAGCGTATTACAGTGACAGTTGACAGCGACAGCTATCAGTTGCTCAAGGCATATATGATGTC
AATATCTCCGGTCTGGTAAGCACAACCATGCAGAATGAAGCCCGTCGTCTGCGTGCCGAACGCTGGAAAG
CGGAAAATCAGGAAGGGATGGCTGAGGTCGCCCGGTTTATTGAAATGAACGGCTCTTTTGCTGACGAGAA
CAGGGGCTGGTGAAATGCAGTTTAAGGTTTACACCTATAAAAGAGAGAGCCGTTATCGTCTGTTTGTGGA
TGTACAGAGTGATATTATTGACACGCCCGGGCGACGGATGGTGATCCCCCTGGCCAGTGCACGTCTGCTG
TCAGATAAAGTCTCCCGTGAACTTTACCCGGTGGTGCATATCGGGGATGAAAGCTGGCGCATGATGACCA
CCGATATGGCCAGTGTGCCGGTCTCCGTTATCGGGGAAGAAGTGGCTGATCTCAGCCACCGCGAAAATGA
CATCAAAAACGCCATTAACCTGATGTTCTGGGGAATATAAATGTCAGGCTCCCTTATACACAGCCAGTCT
GCAGGTCGACCATAGTGACTGGATATGTTGTGTTTTACAGTATTATGTAGTCTGTTTTTTATGCAAAATC
TAATTTAATATATTGATATTTATATCATTTTACGTTTCTCGTTCAGCTTTCTTGTACAAAGTGGTTGATA
TCCAGCACAGTGGCGGCCGCTCGAGTGACTACAAAGACCATGACGGTGATTATAAAGATCATGACATCGA
CTACAAGGATGACGATGACAAGTAGTTTCGAGTCTAGAGGGCCCGCGGTTCGAATACCCATACGACGTCC
CAGACTACGCTTAGTAATGATTAATTAAACTAGAAATTCTACCGGGTAGGGGAGGCGCTTTTCCCAAGGC
AGTCTGGAGTAACCCACCCAAGATCTGGCCTCCGCGCCGGGTTTTGGCGCCTCCCGCGGGCGCCCCCCTC
CTCACGGCGAGCGCTGCCACGTCAGACGAAGGGCGCAGCGAGCGTCCTGATCCTTCCGCCCGGACGCTCA
GGACAGCGGCCCGCTGCTCATAAGACTCGGCCTTAGAACCCCAGTATCAGCAGAAGGACATTTTAGGACG
GGACTTGGGTGACTCTAGGGCACTGGTTTTCTTTCCAGAGAGCGGAACAGGCGAGGAAAAGTAGTCCCTT
CTCGGCGATTCTGCGGAGGGATCTCCGTGGGGCGGTGAACGCCGATGATTATATAAGGACGCGCCGGGTG
TGGCACAGCTAGTTCCGTCGCAGCCGGGATTTGGGTCGCGGTTCTTGTTTGTGGATCGCTGTGATCGTCA
CTTGGTGAGTAGCGGGCTGCTGGGCTGGCCGGGGCTTTCGTGGCCGCCGGGCCGCTCGGTGGGACGGAAG
CGTGTGGAGAGACCGCCAAGGGCTGTAGTCTGGGTCCGCGAGCAAGGTTGCCCTGAACTGGGGGTTGGGG
GGAGCGCAGCAAAATGGCGGCTGTTCCCGAGTCTTGAATGGAAGACGCTTGTGAGGCGGGCTGTGAGGTC
GTTGAAACAAGGTGGGGGGCATGGTGGGCGGCAAGAACCCAAGGTCTTGAGGCCTTCGCTAATGCGGGAA
AGCTCTTATTCGGGTGAGATGGGCTGGGGCACCATCTGGGGACCCTGACGTGAAGTTTGTCACTGACTGG
AGAACTCGGTTTGTCGTCTGTTGCGGGGGCGGCAGTTATGGCGGTGCCGTTGGGCAGTGCACCCGTACCT
TTGGGAGCGCGCGCCCTCGTCGTGTCGTGACGTCACCCGTTCTGTTGGCTTATAATGCAGGGTGGGGCCA
CCTGCCGGTAGGTGTGCGGTAGGCTTTTCTCCGTCGCAGGACGCAGGGTTCGGGCCTAGGGTAGGCTCTC
CTGAATCGACAGGCGCCGGACCTCTGGTGAGGGGAGGGATAAGTGAGGCGTCAGTTTCTTTGGTCGGTTT
TATGTACCTATCTTCTTAAGTAGCTGAAGCTCCGGTTTTGAACTATGCGCTCGGGGTTGGCGAGTGTGTT
TTGTGAAGTTTTTTAGGCACCTTTTGAAATGTAATCATTTGGGTCAATATGTAATTTTCAGTGTTAGACT
AGTAAATTGTCCGCTAAATTCTGGCCGTTTTTGGCTTTTTTGTTAGACGAAGCTTGGTACCGAGCTCGGA
TCTCCACCCCGTACCGGTCCTGCAGTCGAATTCACCATGTCTAGACTGGACAAGAGCAAAGTCATAAACG
GAGCTCTGGAATTACTCAATGGTGTCGGTATCGAAGGCCTGACGACAAGGAAACTCGCTCAAAAGCTGGG
AGTTGAGCAGCCTACCCTGTACTGGCACGTGAAGAACAAGCGGGCCCTGCTCGATGCCCTGCCAATCGAG
ATGCTGGACAGGCATCATACCCACTTCTGCCCCCTGGAAGGCGAGTCATGGCAAGACTTTCTGCGGAACA
ACGCCAAGTCATACCGCTGTGCTCTCCTCTCACATCGCGACGGGGCTAAAGTGCATCTCGGCACCCGCCC
AACAGAGAAACAGTACGAAACCCTGGAAAATCAGCTCGCGTTCCTGTGTCAGCAAGGCTTCTCCCTGGAG
AACGCACTGTACGCTCTGTCCGCCGTGGGCCACTTTACACTGGGCTGCGTATTGGAGGAACAGGAGCATC
AAGTAGCAAAAGAGGAAAGAGAGACACCTACCACCGATTCTATGCCCCCACTTCTGAGACAAGCAATTGA
GCTGTTCGACCGGCAGGGAGCCGAACCTGCCTTCCTTTTCGGCCTGGAACTAATCATATGTGGCCTGGAG
AAACAGCTAAAGTGCGAAAGCGGCGGGCCGACCGACGCCCTTGACGATTTTGACTTAGACATGCTCCCAG
CCGATGCCCTTGACGACTTTGACCTTGATATGCTGCCTGCTGACGCTCTTGACGATTTTGACCTTGACAT
GCTCCCCGGGTAACTAAGTAAGGATCCGCGGCCGCACTAGAGGAATTCCGCCCCTCTCCCCCCCCCCCCT
CTCCCTCCCCCCCCCCTAACGTTACTGGCCGAAGCCGCTTGGAATAAGGCCGGTGTGCGTTTGTCTATAT
GTTATTTTCCACCATATTGCCGTCTTTTGGCAATGTGAGGGCCCGGAAACCTGGCCCTGTCTTCTTGACG
AGCATTCCTAGGGGTCTTTCCCCTCTCGCCAAAGGAATGCAAGGTCTGTTGAATGTCGTGAAGGAAGCAG
TTCCTCTGGAAGCTTCTTGAAGACAAACAACGTCTGTAGCGACCCTTTGCAGGCAGCGGAACCCCCCACC
TGGCGACAGGTGCCTCTGCGGCCAAAAGCCACGTGTATAAGATACACCTGCAAAGGCGGCACAACCCCAG
TGCCACGTTGTGAGTTGGATAGTTGTGGAAAGAGTCAAATGGCTCTCCTCAAGCGTATTCAACAAGGGGC
TGAAGGATGCCCAGAAGGTACCCCATTGTATGGGATCTGATCTGGGGCCTCGGTGCACATGCTTTACATG
TGTTTAGTCGAGGTTAAAAAAACGTCTAGGCCCCCCGAACCACGGGGACGTGGTTTTCCTTTGAAAAACA
CGATGATAAGCTTACCGGTCCACCATGATTGAACAAGATGGATTGCACGCAGGTTCTCCGGCCGCTTGGG
TGGAGAGGCTATTCGGCTATGACTGGGCACAACAGACAATCGGCTGCTCTGATGCCGCCGTGTTCCGGCT
GTCAGCGCAGGGGCGCCCGGTTCTTTTTGTCAAGACCGACCTGTCCGGTGCCCTGAATGAACTGCAAGAC
GAGGCAGCGCGGCTATCGTGGCTGGCCACGACGGGCGTTCCTTGCGCAGCTGTGCTCGACGTTGTCACTG
AAGCGGGAAGGGACTGGCTGCTATTGGGCGAAGTGCCGGGGCAGGATCTCCTGTCATCTCACCTTGCTCC
TGCCGAGAAAGTATCCATCATGGCTGATGCAATGCGGCGGCTGCATACGCTTGATCCGGCTACCTGCCCA
TTCGACCACCAAGCGAAACATCGCATCGAGCGAGCACGTACTCGGATGGAAGCCGGTCTTGTCGATCAGG
ATGATCTGGACGAAGAGCATCAGGGGCTCGCGCCAGCCGAACTGTTCGCCAGGCTCAAGGCGAGCATGCC
CGACGGCGAGGATCTCGTCGTGACCCATGGCGATGCCTGCTTGCCGAATATCATGGTGGAAAATGGCCGC
TTTTCTGGATTCATCGACTGTGGCCGGCTGGGTGTGGCGGACCGCTATCAGGACATAGCGTTGGCTACCC
GTGATATTGCTGAAGAGCTTGGCGGCGAATGGGCTGACCGCTTCCTCGTGCTTTACGGTATCGCCGCTCC
CGATTCGCAGCGCATCGCCTTCTATCGCCTTCTTGACGAGTTCTTCTGATGTACAAGTAAAGCGGCCGCG
ACTCTAGATCATAATCAGCCATACCACATTTGTAGAGGTTTTACTTGCTTTAAAAAACCTCCCACACCTC
CCCCTGAACCTGAAACATAAAATGAATGCAATTGTTGTTGTTTAGTCCCTCCCAATTCGATATCAAGCTT
ATCGCGATAGATCCTAATCAACCTCTGGATTACAAAATTTGTGAAAGATTGACTGGTATTCTTAACTATG
TTGCTCCTTTTACGCTATGTGGATACGCTGCTTTAATGCCTTTGTATCATGCTATTGCTTCCCGTATGGC
TTTCATTTTCTCCTCCTTGTATAAATCCTGGTTGCTGTCTCTTTATGAGGAGTTGTGGCCCGTTGTCAGG
CAACGTGGCGTGGTGTGCACTGTGTTTGCTGACGCAACCCCCACTGGTTGGGGCATTGCCACCACCTGTC
AGCTCCTTTCCGGGACTTTCGCTTTCCCCCTCCCTATTGCCACGGCGGAACTCATCGCCGCCTGCCTTGC
CCGCTGCTGGACAGGGGCTCGGCTGTTGGGCACTGACAATTCCGTGGTGTTGTCGGGGAAATCATCGTCC
TTTCCTTGGCTGCTCGCCTGTGTTGCCACCTGGATTCTGCGCGGGACGTCCTTCTGCTACGTCCCTTCGG
CCCTCAATCCAGCGGACCTTCCTTCCCGCGGCCTGCTGCCGGCTCTGCGGCCTCTTCCGCGTCTTCGCCT
TCGCCCTCAGACGAGTCGGATCTCCCTTTGGGCCGCCTCCCCGCCTGAGATCCTTTAAGACCAATGACTT
ACAAGGCAGCTGTAGATCTTAGCCACTTTTTAAAAGAAAAGGGGGGACTGGAAGGGCTAATTCACTCCCA
ACGAAGACAAGATCTGCTTTTTGCTTGTACTGGGTCTCTCTGGTTAGACCAGATCTGAGCCTGGGAGCTC
TCTGGCTAACTAGGGAACCCACTGCTTAAGCCTCAATAAAGCTTGCCTTGAGTGCTTCAAGTAGTGTGTG
CCCGTCTGTTGTGTGACTCTGGTAACTAGAGATCCCTCAGACCCTTTTAGTCAGTGTGGAAAATCTCTAG
CAGTAGTAGTTCATGTCATCTTATTATTCAGTATTTATAACTTGCAAAGAAATGAATATCAGAGAGTGAG
AGGCCCGGGTTAATTAAGGAAAGGGCTAGATCATTCTTGAAGACGAAAGGGCCTCGTGATACGCCTATTT
TTATAGGTTAATGTCATGATAATAATGGTTTCTTAGACGTCAGGTGGCACTTTTCGGGGAAATGTGCGCG
GAACCCCTATTTGTTTATTTTTCTAAATACATTCAAATATGTATCCGCTCATGAGACAATAACCCTGATA
AATGCTTCAATAATATTGAAAAAGGAAGAGTATGAGTATTCAACATTTCCGTGTCGCCCTTATTCCCTTT
TTTGCGGCATTTTGCCTTCCTGTTTTTGCTCACCCAGAAACGCTGGTGAAAGTAAAAGATGCTGAAGATC
AGTTGGGTGCACGAGTGGGTTACATCGAACTGGATCTCAACAGCGGTAAGATCCTTGAGAGTTTTCGCCC
CGAAGAACGTTTTCCAATGATGAGCACTTTTAAAGTTCTGCTATGTGGCGCGGTATTATCCCGTGTTGAC
GCCGGGCAAGAGCAACTCGGTCGCCGCATACACTATTCTCAGAATGACTTGGTTGAGTACTCACCAGTCA
CAGAAAAGCATCTTACGGATGGCATGACAGTAAGAGAATTATGCAGTGCTGCCATAACCATGAGTGATAA
CACTGCGGCCAACTTACTTCTGACAACGATCGGAGGACCGAAGGAGCTAACCGCTTTTTTGCACAACATG
GGGGATCATGTAACTCGCCTTGATCGTTGGGAACCGGAGCTGAATGAAGCCATACCAAACGACGAGCGTG
ACACCACGATGCCTGTAGCAATGGCAACAACGTTGCGCAAACTATTAACTGGCGAACTACTTACTCTAGC
TTCCCGGCAACAATTAATAGACTGGATGGAGGCGGATAAAGTTGCAGGACCACTTCTGCGCTCGGCCCTT
CCGGCTGGCTGGTTTATTGCTGATAAATCTGGAGCCGGTGAGCGTGGGTCTCGCGGTATCATTGCAGCAC
TGGGGCCAGATGGTAAGCCCTCCCGTATCGTAGTTATCTACACGACGGGGAGTCAGGCAACTATGGATGA
ACGAAATAGACAGATCGCTGAGATAGGTGCCTCACTGATTAAGCATTGGTAACTGTCAGACCAAGTTTAC
TCATATATACTTTAGATTGATTTAAAACTTCATTTTTAATTTAAAAGGATCTAGGTGAAGATCCTTTTTG
ATAATCTCATGACCAAAATCCCTTAACGTGAGTTTTCGTTCCACTGAGCGTCAGACCCCGTAGAAAAGAT
CAAAGGATCTTCTTGAGATCCTTTTTTTCTGCGCGTAATCTGCTGCTTGCAAACAAAAAAACCACCGCTA
CCAGCGGTGGTTTGTTTGCCGGATCAAGAGCTACCAACTCTTTTTCCGAAGGTAACTGGCTTCAGCAGAG
CGCAGATACCAAATACTGTTCTTCTAGTGTAGCCGTAGTTAGGCCACCACTTCAAGAACTCTGTAGCACC
GCCTACATACCTCGCTCTGCTAATCCTGTTACCAGTGGCTGCTGCCAGTGGCGATAAGTCGTGTCTTACC
GGGTTGGACTCAAGACGATAGTTACCGGATAAGGCGCAGCGGTCGGGCTGAACGGGGGGTTCGTGCACAC
AGCCCAGCTTGGAGCGAACGACCTACACCGAACTGAGATACCTACAGCGTGAGCTATGAGAAAGCGCCAC
GCTTCCCGAAGGGAGAAAGGCGGACAGGTATCCGGTAAGCGGCAGGGTCGGAACAGGAGAGCGCACGAGG
GAGCTTCCAGGGGGAAACGCCTGGTATCTTTATAGTCCTGTCGGGTTTCGCCACCTCTGACTTGAGCGTC
GATTTTTGTGATGCTCGTCAGGGGGGCGGAGCCTATGGAAAAACGCCAGCAACGCGGCCTTTTTACGGTT
CCTGGCCTTTTGCTGGCCTTTTGCTCACATGTTCTTTCCTGCGTTATCCCCTGATTCTGTGGATAACCGT
ATTACCGCCTTTGAGTGAGCTGATACCGCTCGCCGCAGCCGAACGACCGAGCGCAGCGAGTCAGTGAGCG
AGGAAGCGGAAGAGCGCCCAATACGCAAACCGCCTCTCCCCGCGCGTTGGCCGATTCATTAATGCAGCAA
GCTCATGGCTGACTAATTTTTTTTATTTATGCAGAGGCCGAGGCCGCCTCGGCCTCTGAGCTATTCCAGA
AGTAGTGAGGAGGCTTTTTTGGAGGCCTAGGCTTTTGCAAAAAGCTCCCCGTGGCACGACAGGTTTCCCG
ACTGGAAAGCGGGCAGTGAGCGCAACGCAATTAATGTGAGTTAGCTCACTCATTAGGCACCCCAGGCTTT
ACACTTTATGCTTCCGGCTCGTATGTTGTGTGGAATTGTGAGCGGATAACAATTTCACACAGGAAACAGC
TATGACATGATTACGAATTTCACAAATAAAGCATTTTTTTCACTGCATTCTAGTTGTGGTTTGTCCAAAC
TCATCAATGTATCTTATCATGTCTGGATCAACTGGATAACTCAAGCTAACCAAAATCATCCCAAACTTCC
CACCCCATACCCTATTACCACTGCCAATTACCTGTGGTTTCATTTACTCTAAACCTGTGATTCCTCTGAA
TTATTTTCATTTTAAAGAAATTGTATTTGTTAAATATGTACTACAAACTTAGTAGT
